Addgene plasmid #231592: pAV-H1promoter-2xTetO-Tornado-2xALFA-10xSunTag-Xbp1(S255A)
Purpose: Express circular RNA translation reporter with 2xALFATag-10xSunTag-Xbp1(S255A) pause site under H1 promoter
Depositing lab: Marvin Tanenbaum. Depositing organization: Hubrecht Institute. Publication: Long-term imaging of individual ribosomes reveals ribosome cooperativity in mRNA translation. Madern MF, Yang S, Witteveen O, Segeren HA, Bauer M, Tanenbaum ME. Cell. 2025 Jan 23:S0092-8674(25)00045-5. doi: 10.1016/j.cell.2025.01.016. PubMed 39892379.
Backbone
  Vector backbone: pAV
  Vector type: Mammalian Expression
Growth in bacteria
  Bacterial resistance: Ampicillin, 100 μg/mL
  Growth temperature: 37°C
  Growth strain: DH5alpha
  Copy number: Unknown
Gene/Insert
  Gene/Insert name: Tornado-2xALFATag-10xSunTag-Xbp1(S255A) pause sequence
  Species: Synthetic
  Cloning method: Gibson Cloning
Terms and licenses: Academic/Nonprofit Terms; Industry Terms: Not Available to Industry
How to cite: pAV-H1promoter-2xTetO-Tornado-2xALFA-10xSunTag-Xbp1(S255A) was a gift from Marvin Tanenbaum (Addgene plasmid # 231592 ; http://n2t.net/addgene:231592 ; RRID:Addgene_231592)
