[The description below was written by a language model from this plasmid's Addgene catalogue record and pLannotate feature annotations shown in this document.]
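Description:
pAV-H1promoter-2xTetO-Tornado-2xALFA-10xSunTag-Xbp1(S255A) is a 7.1 kb mammalian expression plasmid built on the pAV backbone, designed to produce a circular RNA that serves as a translation reporter. It is propagated in E. coli through a high-copy ColE1/pUC-type origin with ampicillin selection (AmpR under its own bla promoter), and it also carries an f1 phage origin. Fragments of AAV2 inverted terminal repeats are annotated on either side of the mammalian portion of the plasmid, a remnant of the AAV-style backbone; because they are detected only as partial repeats and the record lists the vector simply as mammalian expression, use for viral packaging is not stated. A reverse-oriented cassette with the SV40 enhancer/early promoter driving a Tn5-derived neo gene, followed by SV40 small t intron and polyadenylation sequences, should provide G418-type selection in mammalian cells.

The payload is transcribed from the H1-2O2 promoter, a Pol III human H1 promoter variant carrying two Tet operators, so that transcription can be repressed by Tet repressor and induced with doxycycline. The transcript uses the Tornado system, in which flanking twister ribozymes (one is annotated as a fragment) self-cleave to leave ends that are ligated in the cell, yielding a circular RNA. The encoded reading frame contains two ALFA tags, ten SunTag (GCN4_v4) peptide repeats, only some of which were picked up by the annotation, and a fragment of human XBP1 carrying the S255A substitution, described in the record as a pause site. SunTag peptides emerging from the ribosome are bound by a fluorescent scFv fusion. According to the associated study, the construct is used for long-term imaging of individual ribosomes translating the circular RNA and for examining their behaviour at the pause sequence.
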