Features (pLannotate 1.2.2; 24 found; start..end, strand, type, name):
    229..323     +  promoter       H1-2O2 promoter: doxycycline-inducible variant of the human H1 RNA promoter (Henriksen et al., 2007)
    366..432     +  ncRNA          twister-P3 (fragment): Accession: RF03154 - type-P3 twister ribozyme
    585..641     +  CDS            GCN4_v4: GCN4 peptide optimized to improve solubility while preserving binding to an scFv-GFP fusion protein (Tanenbaum et al., 2014)
    959..982     +  CDS            GCN4_v4 (fragment): GCN4 peptide optimized to improve solubility while preserving binding to an scFv-GFP fusion protein (Tanenbaum et al., 2014)
   1251..1273    +  CDS            GCN4_v4 (fragment): GCN4 peptide optimized to improve solubility while preserving binding to an scFv-GFP fusion protein (Tanenbaum et al., 2014)
   1308..1385    +  CDS            XBP1 (fragment): XBP1_HUMAN - Also known as TREB5 From Homo sapiens (Human).
   1547..1567    +  misc_feature   MCS (fragment): pUC18/19 multiple cloning site
   1625..1746    +  polyA_signal   SV40 poly(A) signal: SV40 polyadenylation signal
   1795..1924    +  repeat_region  AAV2 ITR (fragment): inverted terminal repeat of adeno-associated virus serotype 2 inverted
   1947..2014    +  CDS            lacZα (fragment): LacZα fragment of β-galactosidase; lacZ fragment
   2045..2473    -  rep_origin     f1 ori (sequence partly withheld): f1 bacteriophage origin of replication; arrow indicates direction of (+) strand synthesis
   2500..2604    +  promoter       AmpR promoter: bla
   2605..3465    +  CDS            AmpR: β-lactamase; bla; confers resistance to ampicillin, carbenicillin, and related antibiotics
   3636..4224    +  rep_origin     ori: high-copy-number ColE1/pMB1/pBR322/pUC origin of replication
   4389..4437    -  repeat_region  AAV2 ITR (fragment): inverted terminal repeat of adeno-associated virus serotype 2 inverted
   4493..4627    -  polyA_signal   SV40 poly(A) signal: SV40 polyadenylation signal
   4650..4733    -  CDS            large T antigen (fragment): large T antigen from SV40 (simian virus 40)
   5052..5072    -  CDS            SV40 NLS: nuclear localization signal of SV40 (simian virus 40) large T antigen
   5202..5267    -  intron         small t intron: SV40 (simian virus 40) small t antigen intron
   5269..5343    -  CDS            small t antigen (fragment): SV40 (simian virus 40) small t antigen
   5346..5666    -  CDS            ble (fragment): BLE_KLEPN - Experimental evidence at protein level: Swiss-Prot protein existence level 1. Binding protein with a strong affinity to the bleomycin family of antibiotics. Binds to CL990; an antimitotic-antibiotic compound. From Klebsiella pneumoniae.
   5690..6481    -  CDS            neo: KKA2_KLEPN - Also known as kan, nptII. Experimental evidence at protein level: Swiss-Prot protein existence level 1. Resistance to kanamycin, neomycin, paromomycin, ribostamycin, butirosin and gentamicin B. From Klebsiella pneumoniae.
   6513..6836    -  CDS            tnpA (fragment): TN5P_ECOLX - Also known as tnp. Experimental evidence at protein level: Swiss-Prot protein existence level 1. Mediates transposition of transposon Tn5 by a 'cut and paste' mechanism. First, the monomeric transposase binds the 19 bp inverted DNA repeats flanking the transposon. Then, dimerization of the DNA- bound transposase creates a synaptic DNA complex. After nicking of the first DNA strand, excision of the transposon proceeds through a series of intermediates. The transposase then mediates the insertion of the transposon at a new site by strand transfer. The activity of the wild- type tran
   6838..72      -  promoter       SV40 promoter (across the origin): SV40 enhancer and early promoter
>Addgene plasmid #231592 | pAV-H1promoter-2xTetO-Tornado-2xALFA-10xSunTag-Xbp1(S255A) | addgene full sequence | sequence record 459302 | Addgene NGS Result
ATTGAGATGCATGCTTTGCATACTTCTGCCTGCTGGGGAGCCTGGGGACTTTCCACACCCTAACTGACAC
ACATTCCACAGCCGGATCCAAGGTCGGGCAGGAAGAACGCTGACGTCATCAACCCGCTCCAAGGAATCGC
GGGCCCAGTGTCACTAGGCGGGAACACCCAGCGCGCGTGCGCCCTGGCAGGAAGATGGCTGTGAGGGACA
GGGGAGTGGCGCCCTGCAATATTTGCATGTCGCTATGTGTTCTGGGAAATCACCATAAACGTGAAATCCC
TATCAGTGATAGAGACTTATAAGTTCCCTATCAGTGATAGAGATCCCGGTGCTCGCTTCGGCAGCACATA
TACTAGTCGACGGGCCGCACTCGCCGGTCCCAAGCCCGGATAAAATGGGAGGGGGCGGGAAACCGCCTAA
CCATACCGAGTGCGGCCGCAGGATCTGGATCTGGAAGCAGGCTGGAGGAAGAGCTGAGGAGACGCCTGAC
TGAGCCAGGTGGCGGAGGTTCTAGTAGCAGACTGGAGGAGGAGCTGAGAAGAAGACTGACCGAGCCCGGT
GGTGGAGGCAGCACCGGTGCGGAAGAAGAACTTTTGAGCAAGAATTATCATCTTGAGAACGAAGTGGCTC
GTCTTAAGAAAGGTTCTGGCAGTGGAGAAGAACTGCTTTCAAAGAATTACCACCTGGAAAATGAGGTAGC
TAGACTGAAAAAGGGGAGCGGAAGTGGGGAGGAGTTGCTGAGCAAAAATTATCATTTGGAGAACGAAGTA
GCACGACTAAAGAAAGGGTCCGGATCGGGTGAGGAGTTACTCTCGAAAAATTATCATCTCGAAAACGAAG
TGGCTCGGCTAAAAAAGGGCAGTGGTTCTGGAGAAGAGCTATTATCTAAAAACTACCACCTCGAAAATGA
GGTGGCACGCTTAAAAAAGGGAAGTGGCAGTGGTGAAGAGCTACTATCCAAGAATTATCATCTTGAGAAC
GAGGTAGCGCGTTTGAAGAAGGGTTCCGGCTCAGGAGAGGAACTGCTCTCGAAGAACTATCATCTTGAAA
ATGAGGTCGCTCGATTAAAAAAGGGATCGGGCAGTGGTGAGGAACTACTTTCAAAGAATTACCACCTCGA
AAACGAAGTAGCTCGATTAAAGAAAGGTTCAGGGTCGGGTGAAGAATTACTGAGTAAAAATTATCATCTG
GAAAATGAGGTAGCGAGACTAAAAAAGGGGAGTGGTTCTGGCGAGGAATTGCTATCGAAAAATTATCATC
TTGAGAACGAAGTTGCTAGGCTCAAAAAGGGCTCAGGCTCAGGCGGTAAGGACCCCGTGCCCTACCAACC
TCCATTCCTGTGTCAATGGGGCCGACATCAGCCAGCCTGGAAACCCTTGATGAATGGAGGCAGTGGTACC
CCCAAGAAGAAGCGCAAGGTGAATGCCACCATGGCTAGCGCGGTCGGCGTGGACTGTAGAACACTGCCAA
TGCCGGTCCCAAGCCCGGATAAAAGTGGAGGGTACAGTCCACGCTCTAGAGCGGACTTCGGTCCGCTTTT
TACTAGGACCTGCAGGCATGCAAGCTTGACGTCGGTTACCGATATCCATATGGCGACCGCATCGATCTCG
AGCCGAGGACTAGTAACTTGTTTATTGCAGCTTATAATGGTTACAAATAAAGCAATAGCATCACAAATTT
CACAAATAAAGCATTTTTTTCACTGCATTCTAGTTGTGGTTTGTCCAAACTCATCAATGTATCTTATCAT
GTCTTACGTAGATAAGTAGCATGGCGGGTTAATCATTAACTACAAGGAACCCCTAGTGATGGAGTTGGCC
ACTCCCTCTCTGCGCGCTCGCTCGCTCACTGAGGCCGGGCGACCAAAGGTCGCCCGACGCCCGGGCTTTG
CCCGGGCGGCCTCAGTGAGCGAGCGAGCGCGCAGAGAGGGACAGATCTGCAGATCTGCTGGCGTAATAGC
GAAGAGGCCCGCACCGATCGCCCTTCCCAACAGTTGCGCAGCCTGAATGGCGAATGGAAATTGTAAGCGT
TAATATTTTGTTAAAATTCGCGTTAAATTTTTGTTAAATCAGCTCATTTTTTAACCAATAGGCCGAAATC
GGCAAAATCCCTTATAAATCAAAAGAATAGACCGAGATAGGGT
[37 nt withheld, positions 2144-2180]
AAAGAACGTGGACTCCAACGTCAAAGG
[49 nt withheld, positions 2208-2256]
T
[91 nt withheld, positions 2258-2348]
G
[124 nt withheld, positions 2350-2473]
CAGGTGGCACTTTTCGGGGAAATGTGCGCGGAACCCCTATTTGTTTATTTTTCTAAATACATTCAAATAT
GTATCCGCTCATGAGACAATAACCCTGATAAATGCTTCAATAATATTGAAAAAGGAAGAGTATGAGTATT
CAACATTTCCGTGTCGCCCTTATTCCCTTTTTTGCGGCATTTTGCCTTCCTGTTTTTGCTCACCCAGAAA
CGCTGGTGAAAGTAAAAGATGCTGAAGATCAGTTGGGTGCACGAGTGGGTTACATCGAACTGGATCTCAA
CAGCGGTAAGATCCTTGAGAGTTTTCGCCCCGAAGAACGTTTTCCAATGATGAGCACTTTTAAAGTTCTG
CTATGTGGCGCGGTATTATCCCGTATTGACGCCGGGCAAGAGCAACTCGGTCGCCGCATACACTATTCTC
AGAATGACTTGGTTGAGTACTCACCAGTCACAGAAAAGCATCTTACGGATGGCATGACAGTAAGAGAATT
ATGCAGTGCTGCCATAACCATGAGTGATAACACTGCGGCCAACTTACTTCTGACAACGATCGGAGGACCG
AAGGAGCTAACCGCTTTTTTGCACAACATGGGGGATCATGTAACTCGCCTTGATCGTTGGGAACCGGAGC
TGAATGAAGCCATACCAAACGACGAGCGTGACACCACGATGCCTGTAGCAATGGCAACAACGTTGCGCAA
ACTATTAACTGGCGAACTACTTACTCTAGCTTCCCGGCAACAATTAATAGACTGGATGGAGGCGGATAAA
GTTGCAGGACCACTTCTGCGCTCGGCCCTTCCGGCTGGCTGGTTTATTGCTGATAAATCTGGAGCCGGTG
AGCGTGGGTCTCGCGGTATCATTGCAGCACTGGGGCCAGATGGTAAGCCCTCCCGTATCGTAGTTATCTA
CACGACGGGGAGTCAGGCAACTATGGATGAACGAAATAGACAGATCGCTGAGATAGGTGCCTCACTGATT
AAGCATTGGTAACTGTCAGACCAAGTTTACTCATATATACTTTAGATTGATTTAAAACTTCATTTTTAAT
TTAAAAGGATCTAGGTGAAGATCCTTTTTGATAATCTCATGACCAAAATCCCTTAACGTGAGTTTTCGTT
CCACTGAGCGTCAGACCCCGTAGAAAAGATCAAAGGATCTTCTTGAGATCCTTTTTTTCTGCGCGTAATC
TGCTGCTTGCAAACAAAAAAACCACCGCTACCAGCGGTGGTTTGTTTGCCGGATCAAGAGCTACCAACTC
TTTTTCCGAAGGTAACTGGCTTCAGCAGAGCGCAGATACCAAATACTGTTCTTCTAGTGTAGCCGTAGTT
AGGCCACCACTTCAAGAACTCTGTAGCACCGCCTACATACCTCGCTCTGCTAATCCTGTTACCAGTGGCT
GCTGCCAGTGGCGATAAGTCGTGTCTTACCGGGTTGGACTCAAGACGATAGTTACCGGATAAGGCGCAGC
GGTCGGGCTGAACGGGGGGTTCGTGCACACAGCCCAGCTTGGAGCGAACGACCTACACCGAACTGAGATA
CCTACAGCGTGAGCTATGAGAAAGCGCCACGCTTCCCGAAGGGAGAAAGGCGGACAGGTATCCGGTAAGC
GGCAGGGTCGGAACAGGAGAGCGCACGAGGGAGCTTCCAGGGGGAAACGCCTGGTATCTTTATAGTCCTG
TCGGGTTTCGCCACCTCTGACTTGAGCGTCGATTTTTGTGATGCTCGTCAGGGGGGCGGAGCCTATGGAA
AAACGCCAGCAACGCGGCCTTTTTACGGTTCCTGGCCTTTTGCTGGCCTTTTGCTCACATGTTCTTTCCT
GCGTTATCCCCTGATTCTGTGGATAACCGTATTACCGCCTTTGAGTGAGCTGATACCGCTCGCCGCAGCC
GAACGACCGAGCGCAGCGAGTCAGTGAGCGAGCGCGCAGAGAGGGAGTGGCCAACTCCATCACTAGGGGT
TCCTGGAGGGGTGGAGTCGTGACGTGAATTACGTCATAGGGTTAGGGAGGTCCTGGATCGATCCAGACAT
GATAAGATACATTGATGAGTTTGGACAAACCACAACTAGAATGCAGTGAAAAAAATGCTTTATTTGTGAA
ATTTGTGATGCTATTGCTTTATTTGTAACCATTATAAGCTGCAATAAACAAGTTAACAACAACAATTGCA
TTCATTTTATGTTTCAGGTTCAGGGGGAGGTGTGGGAGGTTTTTTAAAGCAAGTAAAACCTCTACAAATG
TGGTATGGCTGATTATGATCTCTAGTCAAGGCACTATACATCAAATATTCCTTATTAACCCCTTTACAAA
TTAAAAAGCTAAAGGTACACAATTTTTGAGCATAGTTATTAATAGCAGACACTCTATGCCTGTGTGGAGT
AAGAAAAAACAGTATGTTATGATTATAACTGTTATGCCTACTTATAAAGGTTACAGAATATTTTTCCATA
ATTTTCTTGTATAGCAGTGCAGCTTTTTCCTTTGTGGTGTAAATAGCAAAGCAAGCAAGAGTTCTATTAC
TAAACACAGCATGACTCAAAAAACTTAGCAATTCTGAAGGAAAGTCCTTGGGGTCTTCTACCTTTCTCTT
CTTTTTTGGAGGAGTAGAATGTTGAGAGTCAGCAGTAGCCTCATCATCACTAGATGGCATTTCTTCTGAG
CAAAACAGGTTTTCCTCATTAAAGGCATTCCACCACTGCTCCCATTCATCAGTTCCATAGGTTGGAATCT
AAAATACACAAACAATTAGAATCAGTAGTTTAACACATTATACACTTAAAAATTTTATATTTACCTTAGA
GCTTTAAATCTCTGTAGGTAGTTTGTCCAATTATGTCACACCACAGAAGTAAGGTTCCTTCACAAAGATC
CGGACCAAAGCGGCCATCGTGCCTCCCCACTCCTGCAGTTCGGGGGCATGGATGCGCGGATAGCCGCTGC
TGGTTTCCTGGATGCCGACGGATTTGCACTGCCGGTAGAACTCCGCGAGGTCGTCCAGCCTCAGGCAGCA
GCTGAACCAACTCGCGAGGGGATCGAGCCCGGGGTGGGCGAAGAACTCCAGCATGAGATCCCCGCGCTGG
AGGATCATCCAGCCGGCGTCCCGGAAAACGATTCCGAAGCCCAACCTTTCATAGAAGGCGGCGGTGGAAT
CGAAATCTCGTGATGGCAGGTTGGGCGTCGCTTGGTCGGTCATTTCGAACCCCAGAGTCCCGCTCAGAAG
AACTCGTCAAGAAGGCGATAGAAGGCGATGCGCTGCGAATCGGGAGCGGCGATACCGTAAAGCACGAGGA
AGCGGTCAGCCCATTCGCCGCCAAGCTCTTCAGCAATATCACGGGTAGCCAACGCTATGTCCTGATAGCG
GTCCGCCACACCCAGCCGGCCACAGTCGATGAATCCAGAAAAGCGGCCATTTTCCACCATGATATTCGGC
AAGCAGGCATCGCCATGGGTCACGACGAGATCCTCGCCGTCGGGCATGCGCGCCTTGAGCCTGGCGAACA
GTTCGGCTGGCGCGAGCCCCTGATGCTCTTCGTCCAGATCATCCTGATCGACAAGACCGGCTTCCATCCG
AGTACGTGCTCGCTCGATGCGATGTTTCGCTTGGTGGTCGAATGGGCAGGTAGCCGGATCAAGCGTATGC
AGCCGCCGCATTGCATCAGCCATGATGGATACTTTCTCGGCAGGAGCAAGGTGAGATGACAGGAGATCCT
GCCCCGGCACTTCGCCCAATAGCAGCCAGTCCCTTCCCGCTTCAGTGACAACGTCGAGCACAGCTGCGCA
AGGAACGCCCGTCGTGGCCAGCCACGATAGCCGCGCTGCCTCGTCCTGCAGTTCATTCAGGGCACCGGAC
AGGTCGGTCTTGACAAAAAGAACCGGGCGCCCCTGCGCTGACAGCCGGAACACGGCGGCATCAGAGCAGC
CGATTGTCTGTTGTGCCCAGTCATAGCCGAATAGCCTCTCCACCCAAGCGGCCGGAGAACCTGCGTGCAA
TCCATCTTGTTCAATCATGCGAAACGATCCTCATCCTGTCTCTTGATCAGATCTTGATCCCCTGCGCCAT
CAGATCCTTGGCGGCAAGAAAGCCATCCAGTTTACTTTGCAGGGCTTCCCAACCTTACCAGAGGGCGCCC
CAGCTGGCAATTCCGGTTCGCTTGCTGTCCATAAAACCGCCCAGTCTAGCTATCGCCATGTAAGCCCACT
GCAAGCTACCTGCTTTCTCTTTGCGCTTGCGTTTTCCCTTGTCCAGATAGCCCAGTAGCTGACATTCATC
CGGGGTCAGCACCGTTTCTGCGGACTGGCTTTCTACGTGTTCCGCTTCCTTTAGCAGCCCTTGCGCCCTG
AGTGCTTGCGGCAGCGTGAAGCTTTTTGCAAAAGCCTAGGCCTCCAAAAAAGCCTCCTCACTACTTCTGG
AATAGCTCAGAGGCCGAGGCGGCCTCGGCCTCTGCATAAATAAAAAAAATTAGTCAGCCATGGGGCGGAG
AATGGGCGGAACTGGGCGGAGTTAGGGGCGGGATGGGCGGAGTTAGGGGCGGGACTATGGTTGCTGACTA
ATTGAGATGCATGCTTTGCATACTTCTGCCTGCTGGGGAGCCTGGGGACTTTCCACACCTGGTTGCTGAC
TA
